Addgene plasmid #35936: pcDNA-Wnt8B-V5
Depositing lab: Marian Waterman. Depositing organization: University of California, Irvine. Publication: A uniform human Wnt expression library reveals a shared secretory pathway and unique signaling activities. Najdi R, Proffitt K, Sprowl S, Kaur S, Yu J, Covey TM, Virshup DM, Waterman ML. Differentiation. 2012 Sep;84(2):203-13. doi: 10.1016/j.diff.2012.06.004. Epub 2012 Jul 9. PubMed 22784633.
Backbone
  Vector backbone: pcDNA3.2/V5-DEST
  Backbone manufacturer: Invitrogen
  Backbone size w/o insert (bp): 7711
  Vector type: Mammalian Expression
Growth in bacteria
  Bacterial resistance: Ampicillin, 100 μg/mL
  Growth temperature: 37°C
  Growth strain: DH5alpha
  Copy number: High Copy
Gene/Insert
  Gene/Insert name: Wnt8B (alt name: Wnt8B)
  Species: H. sapiens (human)
  Insert size (bp): 1062
  Mutation: None
  Entrez Gene: WNT8B
  Promoter: CMV
  Tag / fusion protein: V5 (C terminal on backbone)
  Cloning method: Restriction Enzyme
  Sequencing primers: 5′ T7-FWD; 3′ V5-Reverse
Terms and licenses: Academic/Nonprofit Terms; Industry Terms: Not Available to Industry
How to cite: pcDNA-Wnt8B-V5 was a gift from Marian Waterman (Addgene plasmid # 35936 ; http://n2t.net/addgene:35936 ; RRID:Addgene_35936)
