[The description below was written by a language model from this plasmid's Addgene catalogue record and pLannotate feature annotations shown in this document.]
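Description:
pcDNA-Wnt8B-V5 is a mammalian expression plasmid carrying the human WNT8B open reading frame in the pcDNA3.2/V5-DEST backbone, part of a uniform library of human Wnt expression constructs. It is propagated in E. coli as a high-copy plasmid through a ColE1/pUC-type origin with ampicillin selection provided by the β-lactamase gene, and it also carries an f1 origin. For selection in mammalian cells, an SV40 enhancer/early promoter drives a neomycin phosphotransferase gene terminated by an SV40 polyadenylation signal, which allows stable transfectants to be selected with G418.

The expression cassette consists of the CMV immediate early enhancer and promoter, followed by a T7 promoter that permits in vitro transcription and serves as a sequencing primer site. The WNT8B coding sequence, recorded as unmutated, sits between attB1 and attB2 sites. These sites are characteristic of a Gateway recombination product, although the catalogue lists the cloning method as restriction enzyme. Downstream of attB2, the backbone supplies a V5 epitope, giving a C-terminally tagged Wnt8B, and the transcript ends at an HSV thymidine kinase polyadenylation signal. The annotated sequence is 6,594 nt, shorter than the listed empty backbone, which is consistent with the destination cassette having been replaced by the smaller insert. A few short annotated fragments (an HIV-1 LTR piece, bGH poly(A), ble, lacI) are probably incidental matches or backbone remnants.

The plasmid is suited to transient or stable expression of epitope-tagged WNT8B, a Frizzled receptor ligand, in mammalian cells. The V5 tag allows detection with a common antibody in studies of Wnt secretion and signalling activity.
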