Features (pLannotate 1.2.2; 23 found; start..end, strand, type, name):
     36..80      -  misc_feature   bom (fragment): basis of mobility region from pBR322
    235..614     +  enhancer       CMV enhancer: human cytomegalovirus immediate early enhancer
    615..818     +  promoter       CMV promoter: human cytomegalovirus (CMV) immediate early promoter
    814..847     +  LTR            5' LTR (truncated) (fragment): truncated 5' long terminal repeat (LTR) from HIV-1
    863..881     +  promoter       T7 promoter: promoter for bacteriophage T7 RNA polymerase
    911..935     +  protein_bind   attB1: mutant version of attB; recombination site for the Gateway® BP reaction BP Clonase™
    956..2008    +  CDS            WNT8B: WNT8B_HUMAN - Experimental evidence at transcript level: Swiss-Prot protein existence level 2. Ligand for members of the frizzled family of seven transmembrane receptors. May play an important role in the development and differentiation of certain forebrain structures, notably the hippocampus. From Homo sapiens (Human).
   2034..2058    -  protein_bind   attB2: mutant version of attB; recombination site for the Gateway® BP reaction BP Clonase™
   2084..2125    +  CDS            V5 tag: epitope tag from simian virus 5
   2209..2257    +  polyA_signal   HSV TK poly(A) signal: herpes simplex virus thymidine kinase polyadenylation signal (Cole and Stacy, 1985)
   2348..2364    -  polyA_signal   bGH poly(A) signal (fragment): bovine growth hormone polyadenylation signal
   2459..2887    +  rep_origin     f1 ori (sequence partly withheld): f1 bacteriophage origin of replication; arrow indicates direction of (+) strand synthesis
   2901..3230    +  promoter       SV40 promoter: SV40 enhancer and early promoter
   3297..4088    +  CDS            neo: KKA2_KLEPN - Also known as kan, nptII. Experimental evidence at protein level: Swiss-Prot protein existence level 1. Resistance to kanamycin, neomycin, paromomycin, ribostamycin, butirosin and gentamicin B. From Klebsiella pneumoniae.
   4114..4272    +  CDS            ble (fragment): BLE_KLEPN - Experimental evidence at protein level: Swiss-Prot protein existence level 1. Binding protein with a strong affinity to the bleomycin family of antibiotics. Binds to CL990; an antimitotic-antibiotic compound. From Klebsiella pneumoniae.
   4267..4388    +  polyA_signal   SV40 poly(A) signal: SV40 polyadenylation signal
   4461..4477    -  protein_bind   lac operator: The lac repressor binds to the lac operator to inhibit transcription in E. coli. This inhibition can be relieved by adding lactose or isopropyl-β-D-thiogalactopyranoside (IPTG). lac repressor encoded by lacI
   4485..4515    -  promoter       lac promoter: promoter for the E. coli lac operon
   4530..4551    -  protein_bind   CAP binding site: CAP binding activates transcription in the presence of cAMP. E. coli catabolite activator protein
   4564..4656    -  CDS            lacI (fragment): lac repressor; lacI; The lac repressor binds to the lac operator to inhibit transcription in E. coli. This inhibition can be relieved by adding lactose or isopropyl-β-D-thiogalactopyranoside (IPTG).
   4839..5427    -  rep_origin     ori: high-copy-number ColE1/pMB1/pBR322/pUC origin of replication
   5598..6458    -  CDS            AmpR: β-lactamase; bla; confers resistance to ampicillin, carbenicillin, and related antibiotics
   6459..6563    -  promoter       AmpR promoter: bla
>Addgene plasmid #35936 | pcDNA-Wnt8B-V5 | depositor full sequence | sequence record 44202 | pcDNA-Wnt8B-V5 sequence 6594 bps
GACGGATCGGGAGATCTCCCGATCCCCTATGGTCGACTCTCAGTACAATCTGCTCTGATGCCGCATAGTT
AAGCCAGTATCTGCTCCCTGCTTGTGTGTTGGAGGTCGCTGAGTAGTGCGCGAGCAAAATTTAAGCTACA
ACAAGGCAAGGCTTGACCGACAATTGCATGAAGAATCTGCTTAGGGTTAGGCGTTTTGCGCTGCTTCGCG
ATGTACGGGCCAGATATACGCGTTGACATTGATTATTGACTAGTTATTAATAGTAATCAATTACGGGGTC
ATTAGTTCATAGCCCATATATGGAGTTCCGCGTTACATAACTTACGGTAAATGGCCCGCCTGGCTGACCG
CCCAACGACCCCCGCCCATTGACGTCAATAATGACGTATGTTCCCATAGTAACGCCAATAGGGACTTTCC
ATTGACGTCAATGGGTGGACTATTTACGGTAAACTGCCCACTTGGCAGTACATCAAGTGTATCATATGCC
AAGTACGCCCCCTATTGACGTCAATGACGGTAAATGGCCCGCCTGGCATTATGCCCAGTACATGACCTTA
TGGGACTTTCCTACTTGGCAGTACATCTACGTATTAGTCATCGCTATTACCATGGTGATGCGGTTTTGGC
AGTACATCAATGGGCGTGGATAGCGGTTTGACTCACGGGGATTTCCAAGTCTCCACCCCATTGACGTCAA
TGGGAGTTTGTTTTGGCACCAAAATCAACGGGACTTTCCAAAATGTCGTAACAACTCCGCCCCATTGACG
CAAATGGGCGGTAGGCGTGTACGGTGGGAGGTCTATATAAGCAGAGCTCTCTGGCTAACTAGAGAACCCA
CTGCTTACTGGCTTATCGAAATTAATACGACTCACTATAGGGAGACCCAAGCTGGCTAGTTAAGCTATCA
ACAAGTTTGTACAAAAAAGCAGGCTCCGCGGCCGCCCCCTTCACCATGTTTCTTTCAAAGCCTTCTGTGT
ACATCTGTCTTTTCACCTGTGTCCTCCAACTCAGCCACAGCTGGTCGGTGAACAATTTCCTGATGACTGG
TCCAAAGGCTTACCTGATTTACTCCAGCAGTGTGGCAGCTGGTGCCCAGAGTGGTATTGAAGAATGCAAG
TATCAGTTTGCCTGGGACCGCTGGAACTGCCCTGAGAGAGCCCTGCAGCTGTCCAGCCATGGTGGGCTTC
GCAGTGCCAATCGGGAGACAGCATTTGTGCATGCCATCAGTTCTGCTGGAGTCATGTACACCCTGACTAG
AAACTGCAGCCTTGGAGATTTTGATAACTGTGGCTGTGATGACTCCCGCAACGGGCAACTGGGGGGACAA
GGCTGGCTGTGGGGAGGCTGCAGTGACAATGTGGGCTTCGGAGAGGCGATTTCCAAGCAGTTTGTCGATG
CCCTGGAAACAGGACAGGATGCACGGGCAGCCATGAACCTGCACAACAACGAGGCTGGCCGCAAGGCGGT
GAAGGGCACCATGAAACGCACGTGCAAGTGCCACGGCGTGTCTGGCAGCTGCACCACGCAGACCTGTTGG
CTGCAGCTGCCCGAGTTCCGCGAGGTGGGCGCGCACCTGAAGGAGAAGTACCACGCAGCACTCAAGGTGG
ACCTGCTGCAGGGTGCTGGCAACAGCGCGGCCGGCCGCGGCGCCATCGCCGACACCTTTCGCTCCATCTC
TACCCGGGAGCTGGTGCACCTGGAGGACTCCCCGGACTACTGCCTGGAGAACAAAACGCTAGGGCTGCTG
GGCACCGAAGGCCGAGAGTGCCTAAGGCGCGGGCGGGCCCTGGGTCGCTGGGAACGCCGCAGCTGCCGCC
GGCTCTGCGGGGACTGCGGGCTGGCGGTGGAGGAGCGCCGGGCCGAGACCGTGTCCAGCTGCAACTGCAA
GTTCCACTGGTGCTGCGCAGTCCGCTGCGAGCAGTGCCGCCGGAGGGTCACCAAGTACTTCTGTAGCCGC
GCAGAGCGGCCGCGGGGGGGCGCTGCGCACAAACCCGGGAGAAAACCCTGCATTCTGAAGGGTGGGCGCG
CCGACCCAGCTTTCTTGTACAAAGTGGTTGATCTAGAGGGCCCGCGGTTCGAAGGTAAGCCTATCCCTAA
CCCTCTCCTCGGTCTCGATTCTACGCGTACCGGTTAGTAATGAGTTTAAACGGGGGAGGCTAACTGAAAC
ACGGAAGGAGACAATACCGGAAGGAACCCGCGCTATGACGGCAATAAAAAGACAGAATAAAACGCACGGG
TGTTGGGTCGTTTGTTCATAAACGCGGGGTTCGGTCCCAGGGCTGGCACTCTGTCGATACCCCACCGAGA
CCCCATTGGGGCCAATACGCCCGCGTTTCTTCCTTTTCCCCACCCCACCCCCCAAGTTCGGGTGAAGGCC
CAGGGCTCGCAGCCAACGTCGGGGCGGCAGGCCCTGCCATAGCAGATCTGCGCAGCTGGGGCTCTAGGGG
GTATCCCC
[124 nt withheld, positions 2459-2582]
C
[32 nt withheld, positions 2584-2615]
CA
[57 nt withheld, positions 2618-2674]
A
[49 nt withheld, positions 2676-2724]
CCTTTGACGTTGGAGTCCACGTTCTTT
[37 nt withheld, positions 2752-2788]
ACCCTATCTCGGTCTATTCTTTTGATTTATAAGGGATTTTGGGGATTTCGGCCTATTGGTTAAAAAATGA
GCTGATTTAACAAAAATTTAACGCGAATTAATTCTGTGGAATGTGTGTCAGTTAGGGTGTGGAAAGTCCC
CAGGCTCCCCAGCAGGCAGAAGTATGCAAAGCATGCATCTCAATTAGTCAGCAACCAGGTGTGGAAAGTC
CCCAGGCTCCCCAGCAGGCAGAAGTATGCAAAGCATGCATCTCAATTAGTCAGCAACCATAGTCCCGCCC
CTAACTCCGCCCATCCCGCCCCTAACTCCGCCCAGTTCCGCCCATTCTCCGCCCCATGGCTGACTAATTT
TTTTTATTTATGCAGAGGCCGAGGCCGCCTCTGCCTCTGAGCTATTCCAGAAGTAGTGAGGAGGCTTTTT
TGGAGGCCTAGGCTTTTGCAAAAAGCTCCCGGGAGCTTGTATATCCATTTTCGGATCTGATCAAGAGACA
GGATGAGGATCGTTTCGCATGATTGAACAAGATGGATTGCACGCAGGTTCTCCGGCCGCTTGGGTGGAGA
GGCTATTCGGCTATGACTGGGCACAACAGACAATCGGCTGCTCTGATGCCGCCGTGTTCCGGCTGTCAGC
GCAGGGGCGCCCGGTTCTTTTTGTCAAGACCGACCTGTCCGGTGCCCTGAATGAACTGCAGGACGAGGCA
GCGCGGCTATCGTGGCTGGCCACGACGGGCGTTCCTTGCGCAGCTGTGCTCGACGTTGTCACTGAAGCGG
GAAGGGACTGGCTGCTATTGGGCGAAGTGCCGGGGCAGGATCTCCTGTCATCTCACCTTGCTCCTGCCGA
GAAAGTATCCATCATGGCTGATGCAATGCGGCGGCTGCATACGCTTGATCCGGCTACCTGCCCATTCGAC
CACCAAGCGAAACATCGCATCGAGCGAGCACGTACTCGGATGGAAGCCGGTCTTGTCGATCAGGATGATC
TGGACGAAGAGCATCAGGGGCTCGCGCCAGCCGAACTGTTCGCCAGGCTCAAGGCGCGCATGCCCGACGG
CGAGGATCTCGTCGTGACCCATGGCGATGCCTGCTTGCCGAATATCATGGTGGAAAATGGCCGCTTTTCT
GGATTCATCGACTGTGGCCGGCTGGGTGTGGCGGACCGCTATCAGGACATAGCGTTGGCTACCCGTGATA
TTGCTGAAGAGCTTGGCGGCGAATGGGCTGACCGCTTCCTCGTGCTTTACGGTATCGCCGCTCCCGATTC
GCAGCGCATCGCCTTCTATCGCCTTCTTGACGAGTTCTTCTGAGCGGGACTCTGGGGTTCGCGAAATGAC
CGACCAAGCGACGCCCAACCTGCCATCACGAGATTTCGATTCCACCGCCGCCTTCTATGAAAGGTTGGGC
TTCGGAATCGTTTTCCGGGACGCCGGCTGGATGATCCTCCAGCGCGGGGATCTCATGCTGGAGTTCTTCG
CCCACCCCAACTTGTTTATTGCAGCTTATAATGGTTACAAATAAAGCAATAGCATCACAAATTTCACAAA
TAAAGCATTTTTTTCACTGCATTCTAGTTGTGGTTTGTCCAAACTCATCAATGTATCTTATCATGTCTGT
ATACCGTCGACCTCTAGCTAGAGCTTGGCGTAATCATGGTCATAGCTGTTTCCTGTGTGAAATTGTTATC
CGCTCACAATTCCACACAACATACGAGCCGGAAGCATAAAGTGTAAAGCCTGGGGTGCCTAATGAGTGAG
CTAACTCACATTAATTGCGTTGCGCTCACTGCCCGCTTTCCAGTCGGGAAACCTGTCGTGCCAGCTGCAT
TAATGAATCGGCCAACGCGCGGGGAGAGGCGGTTTGCGTATTGGGCGCTCTTCCGCTTCCTCGCTCACTG
ACTCGCTGCGCTCGGTCGTTCGGCTGCGGCGAGCGGTATCAGCTCACTCAAAGGCGGTAATACGGTTATC
CACAGAATCAGGGGATAACGCAGGAAAGAACATGTGAGCAAAAGGCCAGCAAAAGGCCAGGAACCGTAAA
AAGGCCGCGTTGCTGGCGTTTTTCCATAGGCTCCGCCCCCCTGACGAGCATCACAAAAATCGACGCTCAA
GTCAGAGGTGGCGAAACCCGACAGGACTATAAAGATACCAGGCGTTTCCCCCTGGAAGCTCCCTCGTGCG
CTCTCCTGTTCCGACCCTGCCGCTTACCGGATACCTGTCCGCCTTTCTCCCTTCGGGAAGCGTGGCGCTT
TCTCAATGCTCACGCTGTAGGTATCTCAGTTCGGTGTAGGTCGTTCGCTCCAAGCTGGGCTGTGTGCACG
AACCCCCCGTTCAGCCCGACCGCTGCGCCTTATCCGGTAACTATCGTCTTGAGTCCAACCCGGTAAGACA
CGACTTATCGCCACTGGCAGCAGCCACTGGTAACAGGATTAGCAGAGCGAGGTATGTAGGCGGTGCTACA
GAGTTCTTGAAGTGGTGGCCTAACTACGGCTACACTAGAAGGACAGTATTTGGTATCTGCGCTCTGCTGA
AGCCAGTTACCTTCGGAAAAAGAGTTGGTAGCTCTTGATCCGGCAAACAAACCACCGCTGGTAGCGGTGG
TTTTTTTGTTTGCAAGCAGCAGATTACGCGCAGAAAAAAAGGATCTCAAGAAGATCCTTTGATCTTTTCT
ACGGGGTCTGACGCTCAGTGGAACGAAAACTCACGTTAAGGGATTTTGGTCATGAGATTATCAAAAAGGA
TCTTCACCTAGATCCTTTTAAATTAAAAATGAAGTTTTAAATCAATCTAAAGTATATATGAGTAAACTTG
GTCTGACAGTTACCAATGCTTAATCAGTGAGGCACCTATCTCAGCGATCTGTCTATTTCGTTCATCCATA
GTTGCCTGACTCCCCGTCGTGTAGATAACTACGATACGGGAGGGCTTACCATCTGGCCCCAGTGCTGCAA
TGATACCGCGAGACCCACGCTCACCGGCTCCAGATTTATCAGCAATAAACCAGCCAGCCGGAAGGGCCGA
GCGCAGAAGTGGTCCTGCAACTTTATCCGCCTCCATCCAGTCTATTAATTGTTGCCGGGAAGCTAGAGTA
AGTAGTTCGCCAGTTAATAGTTTGCGCAACGTTGTTGCCATTGCTACAGGCATCGTGGTGTCACGCTCGT
CGTTTGGTATGGCTTCATTCAGCTCCGGTTCCCAACGATCAAGGCGAGTTACATGATCCCCCATGTTGTG
CAAAAAAGCGGTTAGCTCCTTCGGTCCTCCGATCGTTGTCAGAAGTAAGTTGGCCGCAGTGTTATCACTC
ATGGTTATGGCAGCACTGCATAATTCTCTTACTGTCATGCCATCCGTAAGATGCTTTTCTGTGACTGGTG
AGTACTCAACCAAGTCATTCTGAGAATAGTGTATGCGGCGACCGAGTTGCTCTTGCCCGGCGTCAATACG
GGATAATACCGCGCCACATAGCAGAACTTTAAAAGTGCTCATCATTGGAAAACGTTCTTCGGGGCGAAAA
CTCTCAAGGATCTTACCGCTGTTGAGATCCAGTTCGATGTAACCCACTCGTGCACCCAACTGATCTTCAG
CATCTTTTACTTTCACCAGCGTTTCTGGGTGAGCAAAAACAGGAAGGCAAAATGCCGCAAAAAAGGGAAT
AAGGGCGACACGGAAATGTTGAATACTCATACTCTTCCTTTTTCAATATTATTGAAGCATTTATCAGGGT
TATTGTCTCATGAGCGGATACATATTTGAATGTATTTAGAAAAATAAACAAATAGGGGTTCCGCGCACAT
TTCCCCGAAAAGTGCCACCTGACGTC
