>Addgene plasmid #35936 | pcDNA-Wnt8B-V5 | addgene partial sequence | sequence record 45616 | TK-pA-R
ACTCATTACTAACCGGTACGCGTAGAATCGAGACCGAGGAGAGGGTTAGGGATAGGCTTACCTTCGAACC
GCGGGCCCTCTAGATCAACCACTTTGTACAAGAAAGCTGGGTCGGCGCGCCCACCCTTCAGAATGCAGGG
TTTTCTCCCGGGTTTGTGCGCAGCGCCCCCCCGCGGCCGCTCTGCGCGGCTACAGAAGTACTTGGTGACC
CTCCGGCGGCACTGCTCGCAGCGGACTGCGCAGCACCAGTGGAACTTGCAGTTGCAGCTGGACACGGTCT
CGGCCCGGCGCTCCTCCACCGCCAGCCCGCAGTCCCCGCAGAGCCGGCGGCAGCTGCGGCGTTCCCAGCG
ACCCAGGGCCCGCCCGCGCCTTAGGCACTCTCGGCCTTCGGTGCCCAGCAGCCCTAGCGTTTTGTTCTCC
AGGCAGTAGTCCGGGGAGTCCTCCAGGTGCACCAGCTCCCGGGTAGAGATGGAGCGAAAGGTGTCGGCGA
TGGCGCCGCGGCCGGCCGCGCTGTTGCCAGCACCCTGCAGCAGGTCCACCTTGAGTGCTGCGTGGTACTT
CTCCTTCAGGTGCGCGCCCACCTCGCGGAACTCGGGCAGCTGCAGCCAACAGGTCTGCGTGGTGCAGCTG
CCAGACACGCCGTGGCACTTGCACGTGCGTTTCATGGTGCCCTTCACCGCCTTGCGGCCAGCCTCGTTGT
TGTGCAGGTTCATGGCTGCCCGTGCATCCTGTCCTGTTTCCAGGGCATCGACAAACTGCTTGGAAATCGC
CTCTCCGAAGCCCACATTGTCACTGCAGCCTCCCCACAGCCAGCCTTGTCCCCCCAGTTGCCCGTTGCGG
GAGTCATCACAGCCACAGTTATCAAAATCTCCAAGGCTGCAGTTTCTAGTCAGGGTGTACATGACTCCAG
CA
